Addgene plasmid #48612: pFUSB4_TTCA
Depositing lab: Stephen Ekker. Depositing organization: Mayo Foundation for Medical Education and Research. Publication: High Efficiency In Vivo Genome Engineering with a Simplified 15-RVD GoldyTALEN Design. Ma AC, Lee HB, Clark KJ, Ekker SC. PLoS One. 2013 May 29;8(5):e65259. doi: 10.1371/journal.pone.0065259. Print 2013. PubMed 23734242.
Backbone
  Vector backbone: pFUS_B4
  Vector type: Mammalian Expression, TALEN
Growth in bacteria
  Bacterial resistance: Spectinomycin, 50 μg/mL
  Growth temperature: 37°C
  Growth strain: Top10
  Copy number: Unknown
Gene/Insert
  Gene/Insert name: RVD sequence: NG NG HD NI
  Species: Synthetic
  Cloning method: Unknown
  Sequencing primers: 5′ ttgatgcctggcagttccct; 3′ cgaaccgaacaggcttatgt
Terms and licenses: Academic/Nonprofit Terms; Industry Terms: Not Available to Industry
Depositor comments: Plasmid was created using Golden Gate cloning.
How to cite: pFUSB4_TTCA was a gift from Stephen Ekker (Addgene plasmid # 48612 ; http://n2t.net/addgene:48612 ; RRID:Addgene_48612)
