[The description below was written by a language model from this plasmid's Addgene catalogue record and pLannotate feature annotations shown in this document.]
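Description:
pFUSB4_TTCA is a small (about 2.9 kb) intermediate array plasmid for Golden Gate assembly of TALENs, built on the pFUS_B4 backbone. It carries a synthetic, pre-assembled block of four TAL effector repeats with the repeat-variable diresidues NG NG HD NI. Under the standard TALE code these recognise the bases T, T, C and A, which explains the plasmid name. The depositor notes that it was made by Golden Gate cloning. It comes from work describing a simplified 15-RVD GoldyTALEN design for in vivo genome engineering, where ready-made multi-repeat modules of this kind reduce the number of pieces that must be joined to build a full DNA-binding array.

The automated feature table annotates only backbone elements and does not mark the repeat array itself. Propagation in E. coli relies on a high-copy ColE1/pUC-type origin. Selection is through the aadA aminoglycoside adenylyltransferase gene (SmR), which confers spectinomycin and streptomycin resistance, consistent with the catalogued spectinomycin selection. A fragment of the class 1 integron Pc promoter and a short gentamicin acetyltransferase remnant lie upstream of aadA. The rrnB T1 and T2 terminators are also present. Only short fragments of lacZα and lacI remain, which fits replacement of a lacZ screening cassette by the repeat insert during assembly, although the record does not say this explicitly.

Although catalogued under "Mammalian Expression, TALEN", no eukaryotic promoter, nuclease domain or polyadenylation signal is annotated. The plasmid therefore appears to be a cloning intermediate whose repeat block would be moved into a final TALEN expression backbone, not an expression vector in its own right.
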