Features (pLannotate 1.2.2; 8 found; start..end, strand, type, name):
      3..39      -  CDS            lacZα (fragment): LacZα fragment of β-galactosidase; lacZ fragment
    596..619     +  promoter       Pc promoter (fragment): intI1 (promoter lies within the coding sequence); class 1 integron promoter
    795..851     +  CDS            GmR (fragment): gentamycin acetyltransferase; aacC1; confers resistance to gentamycin
    858..1649    +  CDS            SmR: aminoglycoside adenylyltransferase (Murphy, 1985); aadA; confers resistance to spectinomycin and streptomycin
   1742..2330    +  rep_origin     ori: high-copy-number ColE1/pMB1/pBR322/pUC origin of replication
   2513..2605    +  CDS            lacI (fragment): lac repressor; lacI; The lac repressor binds to the lac operator to inhibit transcription in E. coli. This inhibition can be relieved by adding lactose or isopropyl-β-D-thiogalactopyranoside (IPTG).
   2660..2687    -  terminator     rrnB T2 terminator: transcription terminator T2 from the E. coli rrnB gene
   2819..2862    +  terminator     rrnB T1 terminator: Escherichia coli rrnB; transcription terminator T1 from the E. coli rrnB gene
>Addgene plasmid #48612 | pFUSB4_TTCA | depositor full sequence | sequence record 70312 | Full Sequence
ATGTTTTCCCAGTCACGACGTTGTAAAACGACGGCCAGTCTTAAGCGTCTCATGGCCTGACCCCGGACCA
AGTGGTGGCCTATCGCCAGCAACGGTGGCGGCAAGCAAGCGCTCGAAACGGTGCAGCGGCTGTTGCCGGT
GCTGTGCCAGGACCATGGCCTGACCCCGGACCAAGTGGTGGCTATCGCCAGCAACGGTGGCGGCAAGCAA
GCGCTCGAAACGGTGCAGCGGCTGTTGCCGGTGCTGTGCCAGGACCATGGCCTGACTCCGGACCAAGTGG
TGGCTATCGCCAGCCACGATGGCGGCAAGCAAGCGCTCGAAACGGTGCAGCGGCTGTTGCCGGTGCTGTG
CCAGGACCATGGCCTGACCCCGGACCAAGTGGTGGCTATCGCCAGCAACATTGGCGGCAAGCAAGCGCTC
GAAACGGTGCAGCGGCTGTTGCCGGTGCTGTGCCAGGACCATGGCCTGACCCCGGACCAAGTGGTGGCTA
TCGAGACGTCTAGACCAGCCAGGACAGAAATGCCTCGACTTCGCTGCTACCCAAGGTTGCCGGGTGACGC
ACACCGTGGAAACGGATGAAGGCACGAACCCAGTGGACATAAGCCTGTTCGGTTCGTAAGCTGTAATGCA
AGTAGCGTATGCGCTCACGCAACTGGTCCAGAACCTTGACCGAACGCAGCGGTGGTAACGGCGCAGTGGC
GGTTTTCATGGCTTGTTATGACTGTTTTTTTGGGGTACAGTCTATGCCTCGGGCATCCAAGCAGCAAGCG
CGTTACGCCGTGGGTCGATGTTTGATGTTATGGAGCAGCAACGATGTTACGCAGCAGGGCAGTCGCCCTA
AAACAAAGTTAAACATTATGAGGGAAGCGGTGATCGCCGAAGTATCGACTCAACTATCAGAGGTAGTTGG
CGTCATCGAGCGCCATCTCGAACCGACGTTGCTGGCCGTACATTTGTACGGCTCCGCAGTGGATGGCGGC
CTGAAGCCACACAGTGATATTGATTTGCTGGTTACGGTGACCGTAAGGCTTGATGAAACAACGCGGCGAG
CTTTGATCAACGACCTTTTGGAAACTTCGGCTTCCCCTGGAGAGAGCGAGATTCTCCGCGCTGTAGAAGT
CACCATTGTTGTGCACGACGACATCATTCCGTGGCGTTATCCAGCTAAGCGCGAACTGCAATTTGGAGAA
TGGCAGCGCAATGACATTCTTGCAGGTATCTTCGAGCCAGCCACGATCGACATTGATCTGGCTATCTTGC
TGACAAAAGCAAGAGAACATAGCGTTGCCTTGGTAGGTCCAGCGGCGGAGGAACTCTTTGATCCGGTTCC
TGAACAGGATCTATTTGAGGCGCTAAATGAAACCTTAACGCTATGGAACTCGCCGCCCGACTGGGCTGGC
GATGAGCGAAATGTAGTGCTTACGTTGTCCCGCATTTGGTACAGCGCAGTAACCGGCAAAATCGCGCCGA
AGGATGTCGCTGCCGACTGGGCAATGGAGCGCCTGCCGGCCCAGTATCAGCCCGTCATACTTGAAGCTAG
ACAGGCTTATCTTGGACAAGAAGAAGATCGCTTGGCCTCGCGCGCAGATCAGTTGGAAGAATTTGTCCAC
TACGTGAAAGGCGAGATCACCAAGGTAGTCGGCAAATAACCCTCGAGCCACCCATGACCAAAATCCCTTA
ACGTGAGTTACGCGTCGTTCCACTGAGCGTCAGACCCCGTAGAAAAGATCAAAGGATCTTCTTGAGATCC
TTTTTTTCTGCGCGTAATCTGCTGCTTGCAAACAAAAAAACCACCGCTACCAGCGGTGGTTTGTTTGCCG
GATCAAGAGCTACCAACTCTTTTTCCGAAGGTAACTGGCTTCAGCAGAGCGCAGATACCAAATACTGTCC
TTCTAGTGTAGCCGTAGTTAGGCCACCACTTCAAGAACTCTGTAGCACCGCCTACATACCTCGCTCTGCT
AATCCTGTTACCAGTGGCTGCTGCCAGTGGCGATAAGTCGTGTCTTACCGGGTTGGACTCAAGACGATAG
TTACCGGATAAGGCGCAGCGGTCGGGCTGAACGGGGGGTTCGTGCACACAGCCCAGCTTGGAGCGAACGA
CCTACACCGAACTGAGATACCTACAGCGTGAGCATTGAGAAAGCGCCACGCTTCCCGAAGGGAGAAAGGC
GGACAGGTATCCGGTAAGCGGCAGGGTCGGAACAGGAGAGCGCACGAGGGAGCTTCCAGGGGGAAACGCC
TGGTATCTTTATAGTCCTGTCGGGTTTCGCCACCTCTGACTTGAGCGTCGATTTTTGTGATGCTCGTCAG
GGGGGCGGAGCCTATGGAAAAACGCCAGCAACGCGGCCTTTTTACGGTTCCTGGCCTTTTGCTGGCCTTT
TGCTCACATGTTCTTTCCTGCGTTATCCCCTGATTCTGTGGATAACCGTATTACCGCCTTTGAGTGAGCT
GATACCGCTCGCCGCAGCCGAACGACCGAGCGCAGCGAGTCAGTGAGCGAGGAAGCGGAAGAGCGCCCAA
TACGCAAACCGCCTCTCCCCGCGCGTTGGCCGATTCATTAATGCAGCTGGCACGACAGGTTTCCCGACTG
GAAAGCGGGCAGTGAGCGCAACGCAATTAATACGCGTACCGCTAGCCAGGAAGAGTTTGTAGAAACGCAA
AAAGGCCATCCGTCAGGATGGCCTTCTGCTTAGTTTGATGCCTGGCAGTTTATGGCGGGCGTCCTGCCCG
CCACCCTCCGGGCCGTTGCTTCACAACGTTCAAATCCGCTCCCGGCGGATTTGTCCTACTCAGGAGAGCG
TTCACCGACAAACAACAGATAAAACGAAAGGCCCAGTCTTCCGACTGAGCCTTTCGTTTTATTTGATGCC
TGGCAGTTCCCTACTCTCGCGTTAACGCTAGCATGG
