>Addgene plasmid #48612 | pFUSB4_TTCA | addgene partial sequence | sequence record 71381 | pCR8_F1 5'-ttgatgcctggcagttccct-3'
TCACGACGTTGTAAAACGACGGCCAGTCTTAAGCGTCTCATGGCCTGACCCCGGACCAAGTGGTGGCTAT
CGCCAGCAACGGTGGCGGCAAGCAAGCGCTCGAAACGGTGCAGCGGCTGTTGCCGGTGCTGTGCCAGGAC
CATGGCCTGACCCCGGACCAAGTGGTGGCTATCGCCAGCAACGGTGGCGGCAAGCAAGCGCTCGAAACGG
TGCAGCGGCTGTTGCCGGTGCTGTGCCAGGACCATGGCCTGACTCCGGACCAAGTGGTGGCTATCGCCAG
CCACGATGGCGGCAAGCAAGCGCTCGAAACGGTGCAGCGGCTGTTGCCGGTGCTGTGCCAGGACCATGGC
CTGACCCCGGACCAAGTGGTGGCTATCGCCAGCAACATTGGCGGCAAGCAAGCGCTCGAAACGGTGCAGC
GGCTGTTGCCGGTGCTGTGCCAGGACCATGGCCTGACCCCGGACCAAGTGGTGGCTATCGAGACGTCTAG
ACCAGCCAGGACAGAAATGCCTCGACTTCGCTGCTACCCAAGGTTGCCGGGTGACGCACACCGTGGAAAC
GGATGAAGGCACGAACCCAGTGGACATAAGCCTGTTCGGTTCGTAAGCTGTAATGCAAGTAGCGTATGCG
CTCACGCAACTGGTCCAGAACCTTGACCGAACGCAGCGGTGGTAACGGCGCAGTGGCGGTTTTCATGGCT
TGTTATGACTGTTTTTTTGGGGTACAGTCTATGCCTCGGGCATCCAAGCAGCAAGCGCGTTACGCCGTGG
GTCGATGTTTGATGTTATGGAGCAGCAACGATGTTACGCAGCAGGGCAGTCGCCCTAAAACAAAGTTAAA
CATTATGA
